Addgene plasmid #162479: HJP-207-IVS-Syn21-gp41-1C-CreBC-WPREUw
Purpose: This insert, when expressed in the same cell with other split Cre component, forms Cre recombinase through protein trans-splicing using split intein.
Depositing lab: Benjamin White. Depositing organization: National Institute of Mental Health (NIMH). Publication: Cre-assisted fine-mapping of neural circuits using orthogonal split inteins. Luan H, Kuzin A, Odenwald WF, White BH. Elife. 2020 Apr 14;9. pii: 53041. doi: 10.7554/eLife.53041. PubMed 32286225.
Backbone
  Vector backbone: pBPGUw
  Vector type: Cre/Lox
Growth in bacteria
  Bacterial resistance: Chloramphenicol and Ampicillin, 25 & 100 μg/mL
  Growth temperature: 37°C
  Growth strain: ccdB Survival
  Copy number: High Copy
Gene/Insert
  Gene/Insert name: CreBC
  Species: Synthetic
  Cloning method: Gateway Cloning
Terms and licenses: Academic/Nonprofit Terms; Industry Terms: Not Available to Industry
How to cite: HJP-207-IVS-Syn21-gp41-1C-CreBC-WPREUw was a gift from Benjamin White (Addgene plasmid # 162479 ; http://n2t.net/addgene:162479 ; RRID:Addgene_162479)
