[The description below was written by a language model from this plasmid's Addgene catalogue record and pLannotate feature annotations shown in this document.]
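Description:
HJP-207-IVS-Syn21-gp41-1C-CreBC-WPREUw is a Drosophila transgenesis plasmid built on the pBPGUw backbone and configured as a Gateway destination vector for driving one component of a split Cre recombinase. It replicates in E. coli from a high-copy ColE1/pUC-type origin and carries an ampicillin resistance gene. The unrecombined Gateway cassette (attR1 and attR2 flanking a chloramphenicol resistance gene and the ccdB toxin gene, with a ccdA fragment) adds chloramphenicol selection and explains why the plasmid must be maintained in a ccdB-tolerant strain. For fly work, the backbone provides a φC31 integrase attB site for site-specific genomic integration and a mini-white eye-colour marker for identifying transformants.

Downstream of the Gateway cassette lies the payload. A modified Drosophila myosin heavy chain intron (the "IVS" of the name) precedes a partial Cre coding sequence, which is followed by a WPRE, so that the intron and WPRE should enhance transcript processing and expression. The name also indicates a Syn21 translational enhancer and the C-terminal half of the gp41-1 split intein fused to the CreBC fragment, although neither is annotated separately in the feature table. No promoter for the Cre fragment is annotated. The position of the attR cassette suggests that an enhancer or regulatory fragment is meant to be introduced there by LR recombination to direct expression, but the record does not state this explicitly.

According to the record, when CreBC is expressed in the same cell as the other split Cre component, intein-mediated protein trans-splicing reconstitutes functional Cre. The associated work applies this to intersectional, Cre-assisted fine-mapping of neural circuits with orthogonal split inteins.
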