Features (pLannotate 1.2.2; 18 found; start..end, strand, type, name):
      1..125     +  protein_bind   attR1: mutant version of attR; recombination site for the Gateway® LR reaction LR Clonase™
    150..180     +  promoter       lac UV5 promoter: E. coli lac promoter with an "up" mutation
    204..233     +  promoter       cat promoter (fragment): promoter of the E. coli cat gene encoding chloramphenicol acetyltransferase
    234..893     +  CDS            CmR: chloramphenicol acetyltransferase; cat; confers resistance to chloramphenicol
   1072..1230    +  CDS            ccdA (fragment): CCDA_ECO57 - Also known as H, letA. Experimental evidence at protein level: Swiss-Prot protein existence level 1. Antitoxin component of a type II toxin-antitoxin (TA) system which inhibits the post-segregational killing (PSK) of plasmid-free cells, also referred to as a plasmid addiction system. Binds to and blocks the activity of CcdB; will also remove bound CcdB protein from the CcdB-GyrA complex by forming a CcdA-CcdB complex, a process termed rejuvenation. Functions as a transcriptional corepressor for the ccdAB operon, repression also requires CcdB (By similarity). From Escherichia coli
   1235..1537    +  CDS            ccdB: CCDB_ECOLI - Also known as G, letB, letD. Experimental evidence at protein level: Swiss-Prot protein existence level 1. Toxic component of a type II toxin-antitoxin (TA) system, functioning in plasmid maintainence. Responsible for the post- segregational killing (PSK) of plasmid-free cells, also referred to as a plasmid addiction system. Half-life of over 2 hours. Cell killing by CcdB is accompanied by filamentation, defects in chromosome and plasmid segregation, defects in cell division, formation of anucleate cells, decreased DNA synthesis and plasmid loss. Interferes with the activity of DN
   1581..1705    -  protein_bind   attR2: mutant version of attR; recombination site for the Gateway® LR reaction LR Clonase™
   1893..1959    +  intron         Mhc intron: modified Drosophila myosin heavy chain intron 16 (Pfeiffer et al., 2010)
   2096..2800    +  CDS            cre (fragment): RECR_BPP1 - Experimental evidence at protein level: Swiss-Prot protein existence level 1. Catalyzes site-specific recombination between two 34-base- pair LOXP sites. Its role is to maintain the phage genome as a monomeric unit-copy plasmid in the lysogenic state. From Escherichia phage P1 (Bacteriophage P1).
   2818..3406    +  misc_feature   WPRE: woodchuck hepatitis virus posttranscriptional regulatory element
   3410..3430    +  misc_feature   MCS (fragment): pBluescript multiple cloning site
   3667..3691    -  misc_feature   MCS (fragment): pBluescript multiple cloning site
   3766..3921    -  CDS            YPB1_ECOLX (fragment): Protein predicted: Swiss-Prot protein existence level 4. From Escherichia coli.
   3926..8045    -  gene           mini-white: white; This modified version of the white gene lacks part of the first intron.
   8261..8330    -  protein_bind   attB: attB site for the φC31 integrase (Groth et al., 2000) phage φC31 integrase
   8417..9005    -  rep_origin     ori: high-copy-number ColE1/pMB1/pBR322/pUC origin of replication
   9176..10036   -  CDS            AmpR: β-lactamase; bla; confers resistance to ampicillin, carbenicillin, and related antibiotics
  10037..10141   -  promoter       AmpR promoter: bla
>Addgene plasmid #162479 | HJP-207-IVS-Syn21-gp41-1C-CreBC-WPREUw | addgene full sequence | sequence record 320095 | Addgene NGS Result
ACAAGTTTGTACAAAAAAGCTGAACGAGAAACGTAAAATGATATAAATATCAATATATTAAATTAGATTT
TGCATAAAAAACAGACTACATAATACTGTAAAACACAACATATCCAGTCACTATGGCGGCCGCATTAGGC
ACCCCAGGCTTTACACTTTATGCTTCCGGCTCGTATAATGTGTGGATTTTGAGTTAGGATCCGTCGAGAT
TTTCAGGAGCTAAGGAAGCTAAAATGGAGAAAAAAATCACTGGATATACCACCGTTGATATATCCCAATG
GCATCGTAAAGAACATTTTGAGGCATTTCAGTCAGTTGCTCAATGTACCTATAACCAGACCGTTCAGCTG
GATATTACGGCCTTTTTAAAGACCGTAAAGAAAAATAAGCACAAGTTTTATCCGGCCTTTATTCACATTC
TTGCCCGCCTGATGAATGCTCATCCGGAATTCCGTATGGCAATGAAAGACGGTGAGCTGGTGATATGGGA
TAGTGTTCACCCTTGTTACACCGTTTTCCATGAGCAAACTGAAACGTTTTCATCGCTCTGGAGTGAATAC
CACGACGATTTCCGGCAGTTTCTACACATATATTCGCAAGATGTGGCGTGTTACGGTGAAAACCTGGCCT
ATTTCCCTAAAGGGTTTATTGAGAATATGTTTTTCGTCTCAGCCAATCCCTGGGTGAGTTTCACCAGTTT
TGATTTAAACGTGGCCAATATGGACAACTTCTTCGCCCCCGTTTTCACCATGGGCAAATATTATACGCAA
GGCGACAAGGTGCTGATGCCGCTGGCGATTCAGGTTCATCATGCCGTTTGTGATGGCTTCCATGTCGGCA
GAATGCTTAATGAATTACAACAGTACTGCGATGAGTGGCAGGGCGGGGCGTAAACGCGTGGATCCGGCTT
ACTAAAAGCCAGATAACAGTATGCGTATTTGCGCGCTGATTTTTGCGGTATAAGAATATATACTGATATG
TATACCCGAAGTATGTCAAAAAGAGGTATGCTATGAAGCAGCGTATTACAGTGACAGTTGACAGCGACAG
CTATCAGTTGCTCAAGGCATATATGATGTCAATATCTCCGGTCTGGTAAGCACAACCATGCAGAATGAAG
CCCGTCGTCTGCGTGCCGAACGCTGGAAAGCGGAAAATCAGGAAGGGATGGCTGAGGTCGCCCGGTTTAT
TGAAATGAACGGCTCTTTTGCTGACGAGAACAGGGGCTGGTGAAATGCAGTTTAAGGTTTACACCTATAA
AAGAGAGAGCCGTTATCGTCTGTTTGTGGATGTACAGAGTGATATTATTGACACGCCCGGGCGACGGATG
GTGATCCCCCTGGCCAGTGCACGTCTGCTGTCAGATAAAGTCTCCCGTGAACTTTACCCGGTGGTGCATA
TCGGGGATGAAAGCTGGCGCATGATGACCACCGATATGGCCAGTGTGCCGGTCTCCGTTATCGGGGAAGA
AGTGGCTGATCTCAGCCACCGCGAAAATGACATCAAAAACGCCATTAACCTGATGTTCTGGGGAATATAA
ATGTCAGGCTCCCTTATACACAGCCAGTCTGCAGGTCGACCATAGTGACTGGATATGTTGTGTTTTACAG
TATTATGTAGTCTGTTTTTTATGCAAAATCTAATTTAATATATTGATATTTATATCATTTTACGTTTCTC
GTTCAGCTTTCTTGTACAAAGTGGTGATAAACGGCCGGCCGAGCTCGCCCGGGGATCGAGCGCAGCGGTA
TAAAAGGGCGCGGGGTGGCTGAGAGCATCAGTTGTGAATGAATGTTCGAGCCGAGCAGACGTGCCGCTGC
CTTCGTTAATATCCTTTGAATAAGCCAACTTTGAATCACAAGACGCATACCAAACGGTACCGCTAGAAAA
AGGTAGGTTCAACCACTGATGCCTAGGCACACCGAAACGACTAACCCTAATTCTTATCCTTTACTTCAGG
GCTAGCAACTTAAAAAAAAAAATCAAAATGATGCTGAAGAAGATCCTGAAGATCGAGGAGCTGGATGAGC
GCGAGCTGATCGATATCGAGGTGAGCGGCAACCACCTGTTCTACGCCAACGATATCCTGACCCACAACAG
CAATGCAGTGAGCCTGGTAATGCGTCGAATACGCAAGGAAAACGTGGACGCCGGCGAGAGGGCCAAACAG
GCGTTGGCTTTCGAACGCACCGATTTCGATCAGGTGCGGTCGTTGATGGAGAACAGCGATCGATGCCAGG
ACATCCGGAACTTGGCGTTTTTGGGCATTGCCTATAACACCCTCCTTCGCATCGCCGAGATAGCGCGTAT
CCGAGTTAAAGACATTTCCCGTACAGACGGAGGCCGCATGCTTATTCACATCGGACGCACGAAAACCCTG
GTCAGCACTGCTGGCGTGGAGAAAGCACTTTCCCTGGGTGTGACGAAATTGGTCGAGCGATGGATCAGTG
TGAGTGGCGTCGCCGATGACCCCAACAATTATCTGTTCTGCAGGGTGCGCAAAAATGGAGTGGCAGCCCC
CTCGGCAACAAGTCAGTTGAGTACGCGCGCGTTGGAGGGAATCTTCGAGGCCACTCACCGATTGATTTAC
GGTGCAAAAGATGACTCCGGCCAACGTTACTTGGCCTGGTCCGGTCACAGCGCACGTGTGGGTGCCGCCC
GTGACATGGCGAGGGCCGGTGTTTCCATCCCAGAAATCATGCAAGCGGGCGGATGGACCAACGTGAATAT
TGTAATGAACTACATTCGTAATCTGGATAGTGAAACAGGCGCAATGGTGCGCCTGCTGGAGGACGGAGAT
TAAACCGGTGTTTAAACAATCAACCTCTGGATTACAAAATTTGTGAAAGATTGACTGGTATTCTTAACTA
TGTTGCTCCTTTTACGCTATGTGGATACGCTGCTTTAATGCCTTTGTATCATGCTATTGCTTCCCGTATG
GCTTTCATTTTCTCCTCCTTGTATAAATCCTGGTTGCTGTCTCTTTATGAGGAGTTGTGGCCCGTTGTCA
GGCAACGTGGCGTGGTGTGCACTGTGTTTGCTGACGCAACCCCCACTGGTTGGGGCATTGCCACCACCTG
TCAGCTCCTTTCCGGGACTTTCGCTTTCCCCCTCCCTATTGCCACGGCGGAACTCATCGCCGCCTGCCTT
GCCCGCTGCTGGACAGGGGCTCGGCTGTTGGGCACTGACAATTCCGTGGTGTTGTCGGGGAAATCATCGT
CCTTTCCTTGGCTGCTCGCCTGTGTTGCCACCTGGATTCTGCGCGGGACGTCCTTCTGCTACGTCCCTTC
GGCCCTCAATCCAGCGGACCTTCCTTCCCGCGGCCTGCTGCCGGCTCTGCGGCCTCTTCCGCGTCTTCGC
CTTCGCCCTCAGACGAGTCGGATCTCCCTTTGGGCCGCCTCCCCGCCTGAAGCTTATCGATACCGTCGAC
TAAAGCCAAATAGAAAATTATTCAGTTCCTGGCTTAAGTTTTTAAAAGTGATATTATTTATTTGGTTGTA
ACCAACCAAAAGAATGTAAATAACTAATACATAATTATGTTAGTTTTAAGTTAGCAACAAATTGATTTTA
GCTATATTAGCTACTTGGTTAATAAATAGAATATATTTATTTAAAGATAATTGCGTTTTTATTGTCAGGG
AGTGAGTTTGCTTAAAAACTCGTTTAGATCCACTAGTTCTAGAGCGGCCGCTGGCCACGGGTGCGCATGA
TCGTGCTCCTGTCGTTGAGGACCCGGCTAGGCTGGCGGGGTTGCCTTACTGGTTAGCAGAATGAATCACC
GATACGCGAGCGAACGTGAAGCGACTGCTGCTGCAAAACGTCTGCGACCTGAGCAACAACATGAATGGTC
TTCGGTTTCCGTGTTTCGTAAAGTCTGGAAACGCGGAAGTCAGCGCCCTGCACCATTATGTTCCGGAGGC
GCGCCCTAGTTCCAGTGAAATCCAAGCATTTTCTAAATTAAATGTATTCTTATTATTATAGTTGTTATTT
TTGATATATATAAACAACACTATTATGCCCACCATTTTTTTGAGATGCATCTACACAAGGAACAAACACT
GGATGTCACTTTCAGTTCAAATTGTAACGCTAATCACTCCGAACAGGTCACAAAAAATTACCTTAAAAAG
TCATAATATTAAATTAGAATAAATATAGCTGTGAGGGAAATATATACAAATATATTGGAGCAAATAAATT
GTACATACAAATATTTATTACTAATTTCTATTGAGACGAAATGAACCACTCGGAACCATTTGAGCGAACC
GAATCGCGCGGAACTAACGACAGTCGCTCCAAGGTCGTCGAACAAAAGGTGAATGTGTTGCGGAGAGCGG
GTGGGAGACAGCGAAAGAGCAACTACGAAACGTGGTGTGGTGGAGGTGAATTATGAAGAGGGCGCGCGAT
TTGAAAAGTATGTATATAAAAAATATATCCCGGTGTTTTATGTAGCGATAAACGAGTTTTTGATGTAAGG
TATGCAGGTGTGTAAGTCTTTTGGTTAGAAGACAAATCCAAAGTCTACTTGTGGGGATGTTCGAAGGGGA
AATACTTGTATTCTATAGGTCATATCTTGTTTTTATTGGCACAAATATAATTACATTAGCTTTTTGAGGG
GGCAATAAACAGTAAACACGATGGTAATAATGGTAAAAAAAAAAAACAAGCAGTTATTTCGGATATATGT
CGGCTACTCCTTGCGTCGGGCCCGAAGTCTTAGAGCCAGATATGCGAGCACCCGGAAGCTCACGATGAGA
ATGGCCAGACCCACGTAGTCCAGCGGCAGATCGGCGGCGGAGAAGTTAAGCGTCTCCAGGATGACCTTGC
CCGAACTGGGGCACGTGGTGTTCGACGATGTGCAGCTAATTTCGCCCGGCTCCACGTCCGCCCATTGGTT
AATCAGCAGACCCTCGTTGGCGTAACGGAACCATGAGAGGTACGACAACCATTTGAGGTATACTGGCACC
GAGCCCGAGTTCAAGAAGAAGCCGCCAAAGAGCAGGAATGGTATGATAACCGGCGGACCCACAGACAGCG
CCATCGAGGTCGAGGAGCTGGCGCAGGATATTAGATATCCGAAGGACGTTGACACATTGGCCACCAGAGT
GACCAGCGCCAGGCAGTTGAAGAAGTGCAGCACTCCGGCCCGCAGTCCGATCATCGGATAGGCAATCGCC
GTGAAGACCAGTGGCACTGTGAGAAAAAGCGGCAATTCGGCAATCGTTTTGCCCAGAAAGTATGTGTCAC
AGCGATAAAGTCGACTTCGGGCCTCCCTCATAAAAACTGGCAGCTCTGAGGTGAACACCTAAATCGAATC
GATTCATTAGAAAGTTAGTAAATTATTGAAATGCAAATGTATTCTAAACATGACTTACATTTATCGTGGC
AAAGACGTTTTGAAAGGTCATGTTGGTCAGGAAGAGGAAGATGGCTCCGTTGATATTCATCACACCCACT
TGCGTGAGTTGTTGGCCCAAAAAGATGAGGCCAATCAAGATGGCAACCATCTGCAAATTAAAATGTTACT
CGCATCTCATTAATATTCGCGAGTTAAATGAAATTTATTTATCTTCTGCAAAACTATAAACTATACATCT
CATTGAAAAAAACTAAGAAGGGTGTGGAATCAGGCAATTCTATCTAAAATCTAGCGAATTTGTTTCCAAG
AATTGTAAGCGTTATATCATTTGTTTCCACTGGAACCACTCACCGTTGTCTGAATAAGTCGCACTTTTAC
GAGGAGTGGTTCCTTGAGCACCGACAGCCAGGATCGCCACAGGACCGCCCGGAACTGCATGAACCAGGTG
GCCTTGTAGGTGTACCCATTCTCCGGCTGCTCCAGTGGCTTCTCCAGATTTTTGGTGGCCAACAACTGCT
CCATATCCCGGGCTACTTTGCTAATGGCAAAATTGTCGCATATCTTGGCGATCCGATCACGGGACTCGAT
CTCCCGTCCGGGCACAACGGCCAACACCTGTACGTAAAAGTCCGCCGGATTGTAGTTGGTAGGACACTGG
GCACCCACGCTGGATAGGAGTTGAGATGTTATGTAATACTAGATACCCTTAATAAACACATCGAACTCAC
TAGGAAAAGAAGTCGACGGCTTCGCTGGGAGTGCCCAAGAAAGCTACCCTGCCCTCGGCCATCAGAAGGA
TCTTGTCAAAGAGCTCAAACAGCTCGGAAGACGGCTGATGAATGGTCAGGATGACGGTCTTGCCCTTCTG
CGACAGCTTCTTCAGCACCTGGACGACGCTGTGGGCGGTAAAGGAGTCCAGTCCGGAGGTGGGCTCATCG
CAGATCAGAAGCGGCGGATCGGTTAGAGCCTCGGAGGCGAATGCCAGACGCTTCCTTTCTCCGCCGGACA
GACCTTTCACCCTGCCGGGCACACCGATGATCGTGTGCTGACATTTGCTGAGCGAAAGCTCCTGGATCAC
CTGATCCACGCGGGCCACTCGCTGCCGATAGGTCAGATGTCGTGGCATCCGCACCATGGCTTGGAAAATC
AGGTGTTCCCTGGCCGTTAGGGAGCCGATAAAGAGGTCATCCTGCTGGACATAGGCGCACCTGGCCTGCA
TCTCCTTGGCGTCCACAGGTTGGCCATTGAGCAGTCGCATCCCGGATGGCGATACTTGGATGCCCTGCGG
CGATCGAAAGGCAAGGGCATTCAGCAGGGTCGTCTTTCCGGCACCGGAACTGCCCATCACGGCCAAAAGT
TCGCCCGGATAGGCCACGCCGCAAACTGAGTTTCAAATTGGTAATTGGACCCTTTATTAAGATTTCACAC
AGATCAGCCGACTGCGAATAGAAACTCACCGTTCTTGAGCAAATGTTTCCTGGGCGCCGGTATGTGTCGC
TCGTTGCAGAATAGTCCGCGTGTCCGGTTGACCAGCTGCCGCCATCCGGAGCCCGGCTGATTGACCGCCC
CAAAGATGTCCATATTGTGCCAGGCATAGGTGAGGTTCTCGGCTAGTTGGCCGCTCCCTGAACCGGAGTC
CTCCGGCGGACTGGGTGGCCGGAGCGTGCCGTAGTTTTTGGCCTGCCCGAAGCCCTGGTTAATGCAGCTC
TGCGAAGCCGCTCCGCTGTCACCCTGCAATGATAGGGGATCTCAAATATCAACTACAAGCGTTATGCTCA
TCTAACCCCGAACAAAAAGTACCCCGAAGTATCCTACGAAGTAGGTTTATACTTTTATTTATTTTTTGTG
CATCTAGGATCAGCTTAAAATATCTGGTTGTTATATTTTTTGTAAAAAAGAATATAGTCGAAAATGAATG
CCTTTAGATGTCTTGATCATGATATGATCTCAAAAATTGTCTTATATAGCGAGAACAGCTACCAGAATAA
TCTGTTTCGTGTCACTATTTGTTTGTGCAATTGCGGTTTGGGATTTTTGTGGGTCGCAGTTCTCACGCCG
CAGACAATTTGATGTTGCAATCGCAGTTCCTATAGATCAAGTGAACTTAAGATGTATGCACATGTACTAC
TCACATTGTTCAGATGCTCGGCAGATGGGTGTTTGCTGCCTCCGCGAATTAATAGCTCCTGATCCTCTTG
GCCCATTGCCGGGATTTTTCACACTTTCCCCTGCTTACCCACCCAAAACCAATCACCACCCCAATCACTC
AAAAAACAAACAAAAATAAGAAGCGAGAGGAGTTTTGGCACAGCACTTTGTGTTTAATTGATGGCGTAAA
CCGCTTGGAGCTTCGTCACGAAACCGCTGACAAAATGCAACTGAAGGCGGACATTGACGCTACGTAACGC
TACAAACGGTGGCGAAAGAGATAGCGGACGCAGCGGCGAAAGAGACGGCGATATTTCTGTGGACAGAGAA
GGAGGCAAACAGCGCTGACTTTGAGTGGAATGTCATTTTGAGTGAGAGGTAATCGAAAGAACCTGGTACA
TCAAATACCCTTGGATCGAAGTAAATTTAAAACTGATCAGATAAGTTCAATGATATCCAGTGCAGTAAAA
AAAAAAAATGTTTTTTTTATCTACTTTCCGCAAAAATGGGTTTTATTAACTTACATACATACTAGGCGCG
CCCATATGTTCGGCTTGTCGACATGCCCGCCGTGACCGTCGAGAACCCGCTGACGCTGCCCCGCGTATCC
GCACCCGCCGACGCCGTCGCACGTCCCGTGCTCACCGTGACCACCGCGCCCAGCGGTTTCGAGGGCGAGG
GCTTCCCGGTGCGCCGCGCGTTCGCCGGGATCAACTACCGCCACCTCGACCCGTTCATCATGATGGACCA
GATGGGTGAGGTGGAGTACGCGCCCGGGGAGCCCAAGGGCACGCCCTGGCACCCGCACCGCGGCTTCGAG
ACCGTGACCTACATCGTCGACGGTAACATGTGAGCAAAAGGCCAGCAAAAGGCCAGGAACCGTAAAAAGG
CCGCGTTGCTGGCGTTTTTCCATAGGCTCCGCCCCCCTGACGAGCATCACAAAAATCGACGCTCAAGTCA
GAGGTGGCGAAACCCGACAGGACTATAAAGATACCAGGCGTTTCCCCCTGGAAGCTCCCTCGTGCGCTCT
CCTGTTCCGACCCTGCCGCTTACCGGATACCTGTCCGCCTTTCTCCCTTCGGGAAGCGTGGCGCTTTCTC
ATAGCTCACGCTGTAGGTATCTCAGTTCGGTGTAGGTCGTTCGCTCCAAGCTGGGCTGTGTGCACGAACC
CCCCGTTCAGCCCGACCGCTGCGCCTTATCCGGTAACTATCGTCTTGAGTCCAACCCGGTAAGACACGAC
TTATCGCCACTGGCAGCAGCCACTGGTAACAGGATTAGCAGAGCGAGGTATGTAGGCGGTGCTACAGAGT
TCTTGAAGTGGTGGCCTAACTACGGCTACACTAGAAGAACAGTATTTGGTATCTGCGCTCTGCTGAAGCC
AGTTACCTTCGGAAAAAGAGTTGGTAGCTCTTGATCCGGCAAACAAACCACCGCTGGTAGCGGTGGTTTT
TTTGTTTGCAAGCAGCAGATTACGCGCAGAAAAAAAGGATCTCAAGAAGATCCTTTGATCTTTTCTACGG
GGTCTGACGCTCAGTGGAACGAAAACTCACGTTAAGGGATTTTGGTCATGAGATTATCAAAAAGGATCTT
CACCTAGATCCTTTTAAATTAAAAATGAAGTTTTAAATCAATCTAAAGTATATATGAGTAAACTTGGTCT
GACAGTTACCAATGCTTAATCAGTGAGGCACCTATCTCAGCGATCTGTCTATTTCGTTCATCCATAGTTG
CCTGACTCCCCGTCGTGTAGATAACTACGATACGGGAGGGCTTACCATCTGGCCCCAGTGCTGCAATGAT
ACCGCGAGACCCACGCTCACCGGCTCCAGATTTATCAGCAATAAACCAGCCAGCCGGAAGGGCCGAGCGC
AGAAGTGGTCCTGCAACTTTATCCGCCTCCATCCAGTCTATTAATTGTTGCCGGGAAGCTAGAGTAAGTA
GTTCGCCAGTTAATAGTTTGCGCAACGTTGTTGCCATTGCTACAGGCATCGTGGTGTCACGCTCGTCGTT
TGGTATGGCTTCATTCAGCTCCGGTTCCCAACGATCAAGGCGAGTTACATGATCCCCCATGTTGTGCAAA
AAAGCGGTTAGCTCCTTCGGTCCTCCGATCGTTGTCAGAAGTAAGTTGGCCGCAGTGTTATCACTCATGG
TTATGGCAGCACTGCATAATTCTCTTACTGTCATGCCATCCGTAAGATGCTTTTCTGTGACTGGTGAGTA
CTCAACCAAGTCATTCTGAGAATAGTGTATGCGGCGACCGAGTTGCTCTTGCCCGGCGTCAATACGGGAT
AATACCGCGCCACATAGCAGAACTTTAAAAGTGCTCATCATTGGAAAACGTTCTTCGGGGCGAAAACTCT
CAAGGATCTTACCGCTGTTGAGATCCAGTTCGATGTAACCCACTCGTGCACCCAACTGATCTTCAGCATC
TTTTACTTTCACCAGCGTTTCTGGGTGAGCAAAAACAGGAAGGCAAAATGCCGCAAAAAAGGGAATAAGG
GCGACACGGAAATGTTGAATACTCATACTCTTCCTTTTTCAATATTATTGAAGCATTTATCAGGGTTATT
GTCTCATGAGCGGATACATATTTGAATGTATTTAGAAAAATAAACAAATAGGGGTTCCGCGCACATTTCC
CCGAAAAGTGCCACCTGAGTCTAAGAAACCATTATTATCATGACATTAACCTATAAAAATAGGCGTATCA
CGAGGCCCTTTCGTCTTCAAGAATTCGTTTATC
